>Addgene plasmid #212382 | pTwist-SARS-CoV-2 Spike-deltaC18 K417T (ACG) E484K (AAA) | addgene full sequence | sequence record 431622 | Addgene NGS Result
ATGTTTGTGTTCCTCGTTCTCCTGCCCCTCGTTTCTTCCCAATGCGTGAACCTCACAACTAGAACGCAGC
TCCCACCCGCTTACACGAACTCTTTTACTCGTGGAGTATACTATCCCGATAAAGTCTTTAGGTCCAGTGT
CCTTCATTCTACTCAAGACCTTTTCCTGCCATTCTTCTCAAATGTCACCTGGTTCCATGCTATCCACGTT
TCTGGCACCAACGGAACTAAACGATTTGATAATCCCGTCTTGCCATTTAACGATGGCGTATACTTTGCCT
CAACGGAGAAGTCCAACATTATCCGGGGATGGATATTTGGCACCACCCTGGACTCCAAGACACAGTCTCT
CCTCATTGTGAACAACGCCACCAATGTCGTCATCAAAGTCTGTGAATTTCAATTTTGTAACGATCCCTTT
CTCGGGGTTTATTATCATAAGAATAACAAGTCTTGGATGGAGTCAGAGTTCCGCGTTTACAGTTCCGCTA
ACAACTGTACTTTTGAGTACGTTTCCCAACCATTTCTCATGGATCTTGAAGGGAAGCAAGGCAACTTCAA
GAATCTCCGCGAATTTGTGTTTAAGAATATAGACGGCTACTTCAAAATTTATAGCAAGCATACCCCGATA
AATCTGGTTCGGGATCTCCCTCAAGGCTTCTCCGCGTTGGAACCCCTCGTGGACTTGCCGATTGGCATCA
ACATCACCCGGTTCCAAACCCTTCTTGCCCTTCATCGAAGCTACCTCACGCCTGGCGACAGTAGTAGTGG
TTGGACAGCGGGCGCAGCAGCCTACTATGTGGGATATTTGCAACCACGCACCTTTCTTCTCAAATATAAC
GAAAACGGAACAATTACCGATGCCGTAGACTGTGCCCTCGATCCCCTGTCCGAAACTAAATGCACACTCA
AGTCCTTCACAGTTGAGAAAGGCATATACCAAACCAGTAACTTCCGCGTCCAACCCACCGAATCCATTGT
TCGATTCCCTAACATCACCAATTTGTGTCCTTTCGGTGAAGTATTTAATGCCACTCGATTTGCATCAGTT
TATGCCTGGAATCGCAAGCGAATATCAAATTGTGTTGCAGATTATAGTGTCCTGTATAATAGCGCATCAT
TCAGCACTTTTAAGTGTTATGGGGTCAGCCCTACGAAATTGAATGACTTGTGTTTTACCAACGTTTACGC
AGATTCTTTCGTCATACGCGGCGACGAAGTCCGACAGATTGCACCGGGGCAAACCGGAACGATAGCAGAC
TATAATTATAAGTTGCCGGATGACTTCACCGGCTGCGTTATAGCATGGAACTCCAATAATCTCGATTCAA
AAGTCGGCGGCAACTATAATTATCTTTACCGCCTGTTTCGCAAGTCAAATCTGAAGCCCTTTGAACGTGA
CATCTCCACCGAAATTTATCAAGCTGGCAGCACCCCATGTAATGGAGTGAAAGGGTTTAACTGTTATTTT
CCCCTTCAATCATACGGATTTCAACCAACAAATGGGGTGGGCTATCAACCATATCGGGTGGTAGTCTTGA
GCTTTGAGCTGCTCCACGCACCGGCTACAGTTTGCGGACCGAAGAAAAGCACTAACCTGGTGAAGAATAA
ATGTGTGAACTTCAACTTTAATGGGCTCACCGGAACAGGGGTGCTGACAGAATCAAACAAGAAATTTCTC
CCTTTTCAACAATTTGGTAGAGACATTGCCGATACCACAGATGCCGTCCGCGATCCGCAAACACTGGAAA
TCCTCGATATAACACCCTGTAGCTTCGGCGGGGTCAGCGTGATAACTCCCGGAACGAACACATCCAACCA
AGTGGCTGTCCTGTATCAAGATGTCAACTGTACCGAAGTCCCTGTGGCGATACACGCCGACCAACTGACA
CCCACCTGGAGAGTCTACTCAACAGGTTCCAATGTCTTTCAAACTAGAGCGGGTTGTCTCATTGGCGCTG
AGCATGTCAATAATTCATACGAATGTGATATTCCTATTGGGGCAGGAATCTGTGCGTCTTATCAAACTCA
AACGAACTCACCACGGCGCGCTCGCTCAGTAGCCAGCCAGTCCATAATCGCCTATACCATGAGTCTCGGG
GCTGAGAACTCCGTGGCTTATTCAAACAATTCCATCGCAATCCCAACTAACTTTACCATTAGCGTTACCA
CGGAAATCTTGCCCGTCAGCATGACTAAGACGAGCGTAGACTGTACGATGTATATCTGTGGGGATTCCAC
CGAGTGTAGCAACCTCTTGCTTCAATACGGGTCTTTCTGTACTCAACTCAACCGAGCATTGACCGGAATT
GCGGTCGAACAAGACAAGAATACCCAAGAGGTGTTCGCACAAGTAAAGCAAATATACAAAACGCCGCCAA
TCAAAGATTTTGGCGGGTTTAATTTTAGCCAAATACTGCCAGACCCATCTAAGCCTTCAAAACGCAGCTT
TATCGAGGATCTGCTGTTCAACAAAGTTACGTTGGCTGACGCGGGTTTCATTAAGCAGTATGGGGATTGT
TTGGGAGACATTGCGGCCCGCGACCTTATCTGTGCTCAAAAATTCAATGGGTTGACAGTTCTGCCCCCTC
TGCTCACTGATGAGATGATTGCACAGTATACATCAGCATTGTTGGCAGGAACCATTACATCCGGCTGGAC
TTTTGGCGCGGGTGCGGCCCTTCAAATACCTTTCGCTATGCAAATGGCTTACAGATTCAATGGGATTGGT
GTCACGCAAAATGTATTGTATGAAAATCAGAAGCTGATCGCTAATCAATTTAACAGCGCGATTGGCAAGA
TCCAAGATTCACTGTCAAGCACAGCGTCCGCCCTCGGCAAACTCCAAGATGTTGTGAATCAAAACGCCCA
GGCCCTGAATACCCTCGTGAAGCAACTGAGTTCTAACTTCGGCGCAATCTCCAGCGTCCTCAACGACATA
TTGTCCAGACTTGATAAGGTGGAAGCCGAGGTGCAAATTGATCGGCTCATCACAGGCAGGCTCCAGTCAC
TCCAAACTTATGTGACACAACAGTTGATCCGGGCTGCTGAGATACGAGCAAGCGCCAACCTGGCCGCCAC
TAAAATGTCAGAGTGCGTGCTCGGGCAGTCCAAACGGGTTGACTTTTGTGGCAAGGGCTATCACTTGATG
TCCTTCCCCCAATCCGCCCCACATGGAGTGGTCTTTCTCCACGTCACTTATGTCCCTGCTCAAGAGAAGA
ACTTTACGACAGCTCCAGCAATCTGTCACGATGGCAAAGCGCACTTTCCCAGGGAAGGCGTTTTCGTCAG
TAATGGCACGCATTGGTTTGTGACCCAAAGGAATTTCTATGAACCCCAAATCATAACCACTGACAATACA
TTTGTCTCAGGCAACTGTGATGTGGTCATTGGGATCGTGAACAACACGGTATATGATCCCCTGCAACCCG
AGTTGGATAGCTTCAAAGAGGAATTGGATAAATACTTTAAGAATCATACTTCACCCGATGTTGATCTCGG
GGACATATCAGGAATAAATGCAAGTGTCGTCAACATTCAGAAAGAGATTGATCGCCTTAATGAGGTCGCC
AAGAACTTGAATGAATCTTTGATCGACTTGCAAGAACTGGGCAAATACGAACAATATATTAAATGGCCCT
GGTACATTTGGTTGGGCTTTATCGCCGGACTTATAGCTATCGTTATGGTCACAATTATGTTGTGCTGTAT
GACTAGCTGTTGTTCCTGCTTGAAAGGATGTTGCAGTTGCGGATCTTGTTGTAAATAAAGGATCCTCTAG
AAGTTGTCTCCTCCTGCACTGACTGACTGATACAATCGATTTCTGGATCCGCAGGCCTAATCAACCTCTG
GATTACAAAATTTGTGAAAGATTGACTGGTATTCTTAACTATGTTGCTCCTTTTACGCTATGTGGATACG
CTGCTTTAATGCCTTTGTATCATGCTATTGCTTCCCGTATGGCTTTCATTTTCTCCTCCTTGTATAAATC
CTGGTTGCTGTCTCTTTATGAGGAGTTGTGGCCCGTTGTCAGGCAACGTGGCGTGGTGTGCACTGTGTTT
GCTGACGCAACCCCCACTGGTTGGGGCATTGCCACCACCTGTCAGCTCCTTTCCGGGACTTTCGCTTTCC
CCCTCCCTATTGCCACGGCGGAACTCATCGCCGCCTGCCTTGCCCGCTGCTGGACAGGGGCTCGGCTGTT
GGGCACTGACAATTCCGTGGTGTTGTCGGGGAAGCTGACGTCCTTTCCATGGCTGCTCGCCTGTGTTGCC
ACCTGGATTCTGCGCGGGACGTCCTTCTGCTACGTCCCTTCGGCCCTCAATCCAGCGGACCTTCCTTCCC
GCGGCCTGCTGCCGGCTCTGCGGCCTCTTCCGCGTCTTCGCCTTCGCCCTCAGACGAGTCGGATCTCCCT
TTGGGCCGCCTCCCCGCCTGTCTAGCTTGACTGACTGAGATACAGCGTACCTTCAGCTCACAGACATGAT
AAGATACATTGATGAGTTTGGACAAACCACAACTAGAATGCAGTGAAAAAAATGCTTTATTTGTGAAATT
TGTGATGCTATTGCTTTATTTGTAACCATTATAAGCTGCAATAAACAAGTTAACAACAACAATTGCATTC
ATTTTATGTTTCAGGTTCAGGGGGAGGTGTGGGAGGTTTTTTAAAGCAAGTAAAACCTCTACAAATGTGG
TATTGGCCCATCTCTATCGGTATCGTAGCATAACCCCTTGGGGCCTCTAAACGGGTCTTGAGGGGTTTTT
TGTGCCCCTCGGGCCGGATTGCTATCTACCGGCATTGGCGCAGAAAAAAATGCCTGATGCGACGCTGCGC
GTCTTATACTCCCACATATGCCAGATTCAGCAACGGATACGGCTTCCCCAACTTGCCCACTTCCATACGT
GTCCTCCTTACCAGAAATTTATCCTTAAGGTCGTCAGCTATCCTGCAGGCGATCTCTCGATTTCGATCAA
GACATTCCTTTAATGGTCTTTTCTGGACACCACTAGGGGTCAGAAGTAGTTCATCAAACTTTCTTCCCTC
CCTAATCTCATTGGTTACCTTGGGCTATCGAAACTTAATTAAGCGATCTGCATCTCAATTAGTCAGCAAC
CATAGTCCCGCCCCTAACTCCGCCCATCCCGCCCCTAACTCCGCCCAGTTCCGCCCATTCTCCGCCCCAT
CGCTGACTAATTTTTTTTATTTATGCAGAGGCCGAGGCCGCCTCGGCCTCTGAGCTATTCCAGAAGTAGT
GAGGAGGCTTTTTTGGAGGCCTAGGCTTTTGCAAAGGAGGTAGCCAACATGATTGAACAAGATGGATTGC
ACGCAGGTTCTCCCGCCGCTTGGGTGGAGAGGCTATTCGGCTATGACTGGGCACAACAGACAATCGGCTG
CTCTGATGCCGCCGTGTTCCGGCTGTCAGCGCAGGGGCGCCCGGTTCTTTTTGTCAAGACCGACCTGTCC
GGTGCCCTGAATGAACTCCAGGACGAGGCAGCGCGGCTATCGTGGCTGGCCACGACGGGCGTTCCTTGCG
CAGCTGTGCTCGACGTTGTCACTGAAGCGGGAAGGGACTGGCTGCTATTGGGCGAAGTGCCGGGGCAGGA
TCTCCTGTCATCTCACCTTGCTCCTGCCGAGAAAGTATCCATCATGGCTGATGCAATGCGGCGGCTGCAT
ACGCTTGATCCGGCTACCTGCCCATTCGACCACCAAGCGAAACATCGCATCGAGCGAGCACGTACTCGGA
TGGAAGCCGGTCTTGTCGATCAGGATGATCTGGACGAAGAGCATCAGGGGCTCGCGCCAGCCGAACTGTT
CGCCAGGCTCAAGGCGCGGATGCCCGACGGCGAGGATCTCGTCGTGACCCACGGCGATGCCTGCTTGCCG
AATATCATGGTGGAAAATGGCCGCTTTTCTGGATTCATCGACTGTGGCCGGCTGGGTGTGGCGGACCGCT
ATCAGGACATAGCGTTGGCTACCCGTGATATTGCTGAAGAGCTTGGCGGCGAATGGGCTGACCGCTTCCT
CGTGCTTTACGGTATCGCCGCTCCCGATTCGCAGCGCATCGCCTTCTATCGCCTTCTTGACGAGTTCTTC
TAGTATGTAAGCCCTGTGCCTTCTAGTTGCCAGCCATCTGTTGTTTGCCCCTCCCCCGTGCCTTCCTTGA
CCCTGGAAGGTGCCACTCCCACTGTCCTTTCCTAATAAAATGAGGAAATTGCATCGCATTGTCTGAGTAG
GTGTCATTCTATTCTGGGGGGTGGGGTGGGGCAGGACAGCAAGGGGGAGGATTGGGAAGACAATAGCAGG
CATGCTGGGGATGCGGTGGGCTCTATGGTTAATTAACCAGTCAAGTCAGCTACTTGGCGAGATCGACTTG
TCTGGGTTTCGACTACGCTCAGAATTGCGTCAGTCAAGTTCGATCTGGTCCTTGCTATTGCACCCGTTCT
CCGATTACGAGTTTCATTTAAATCATGTGAGCAAAAGGCCAGCAAAAGGCCAGGAACCGTAAAAAGGCCG
CGTTGCTGGCGTTTTTCCATAGGCTCCGCCCCCCTGACGAGCATCACAAAAATCGACGCTCAAGTCAGAG
GTGGCGAAACCCGACAGGACTATAAAGATACCAGGCGTTTCCCCCTGGAAGCTCCCTCGTGCGCTCTCCT
GTTCCGACCCTGCCGCTTACCGGATACCTGTCCGCCTTTCTCCCTTCGGGAAGCGTGGCGCTTTCTCATA
GCTCACGCTGTAGGTATCTCAGTTCGGTGTAGGTCGTTCGCTCCAAGCTGGGCTGTGTGCACGAACCCCC
CGTTCAGCCCGACCGCTGCGCCTTATCCGGTAACTATCGTCTTGAGTCCAACCCGGTAAGACACGACTTA
TCGCCACTGGCAGCAGCCACTGGTAACAGGATTAGCAGAGCGAGGTATGTAGGCGGTGCTACAGAGTTCT
TGAAGTGGTGGCCTAACTACGGCTACACTAGAAGAACAGTATTTGGTATCTGCGCTCTGCTGAAGCCAGT
TACCTTCGGAAAAAGAGTTGGTAGCTCTTGATCCGGCAAACAAACCACCGCTGGTAGCGGTGGTTTTTTT
GTTTGCAAGCAGCAGATTACGCGCAGAAAAAAAGGATCTCAAGAAGATCCTTTGATCTTTTCTACGGGGT
CTGACGCTCAGTGGAACGAAAACTCACGTTAAGGGATTTTGGTCATGAGATTATCAAAAAGGATCTTCAC
CTAGATCCTTTTAAATTAAAAATGAAGTTTTAAATCAATCTAAAGTATATATGAGTAAACTTGGTCTGAC
AGTTACCAATGCTTAATCAGTGAGGCACCTATCTCAGCGATCTGTCTATTTCGTTCATCCATAGTTGCAT
TTAAATTTCCGAACTCTCCAAGGCCCTCGTCGGAAAATCTTCAAACCTTTCGTCCGATCCATCTTGCAGG
CTACCTCTCGAACGAACTATCGCAAGTCTCTTGGCCGGCCTTGCGCCTTGGCTATTGCTTGGCAGCGCCT
ATCGCCAGGTATTACTCCAATCCCGAATATCCGAGATCGGGATCACCCGAGAGAAGTTCAACCTACATCC
TCAATCCCGATCTATCCGAGATCCGAGGAATATCGAAATCGGGGCGCGCCTGGTGTACCGAGAACGATCC
TCTCAGTGCGAGTCTCGACGATCCATATCGTTGCTTGGCAGTCAGCCAGTCGGAATCCAGCTTGGGACCC
AGGAAGTCCAATCGTCAGATATTGTACTCAAGCCTGGTCACGGCAGCGTACCGATCTGTTTAAACCTAGA
TATTGATAGTCTGATCGGTCAACGTATAATCGAGTCCTAGCTTTTGCAAACATCTATCAAGAGACAGGAT
CAGCAGGAGGCTTTCGCATGAGTATTCAACATTTCCGTGTCGCCCTTATTCCCTTTTTTGCGGCATTTTG
CCTTCCTGTTTTTGCTCACCCAGAAACGCTGGTGAAAGTAAAAGATGCTGAAGATCAGTTGGGTGCGCGA
GTGGGTTACATCGAACTGGATCTCAACAGCGGTAAGATCCTTGAGAGTTTTCGCCCCGAAGAACGCTTTC
CAATGATGAGCACTTTTAAAGTTCTGCTATGTGGCGCGGTATTATCCCGTATTGACGCCGGGCAAGAGCA
ACTCGGTCGCCGCATACACTATTCTCAGAATGACTTGGTTGAGTATTCACCAGTCACAGAAAAGCATCTT
ACGGATGGCATGACAGTAAGAGAATTATGCAGTGCTGCCATAACCATGAGTGATAACACTGCGGCCAACT
TACTTCTGACAACGATTGGAGGACCGAAGGAGCTAACCGCTTTTTTGCACAACATGGGGGATCATGTAAC
TCGCCTTGATCGTTGGGAACCGGAGCTGAATGAAGCCATACCAAACGACGAGCGTGACACCACGATGCCT
GTAGCAATGGCAACAACCTTGCGTAAACTATTAACTGGCGAACTACTTACTCTAGCTTCCCGGCAACAGT
TGATAGACTGGATGGAGGCGGATAAAGTTGCAGGACCACTTCTGCGCTCGGCCCTTCCGGCTGGCTGGTT
TATTGCTGATAAATCTGGAGCCGGTGAGCGTGGGTCTCGCGGTATCATTGCAGCACTGGGGCCAGATGGT
AAGCCCTCCCGTATCGTAGTTATCTACACGACGGGGAGTCAGGCAACTATGGATGAACGAAATAGACAGA
TCGCTGAGATAGGTGCCTCACTGATTAAGCATTGGTAACCGATTCTAGGTGCATTGGCGCAGAAAAAAAT
GCCTGATGCGACGCTGCGCGTCTTATACTCCCACATATGCCAGATTCAGCAACGGATACGGCTTCCCCAA
CTTGCCCACTTCCATACGTGTCCTCCTTACCAGAAATTTATCCTTAAGATCCCGAATCGTTTAAACTCGA
CTCTGGCTCTATCGAATCTCCGTCGTTTCGAGCTTACGCGAACAGCCGTGGCGCTCATTTGCTCGTCGGG
CATCGAATCTCGTCAGCTATCGTCAGCTTACCTTTTTGGCAGCGATCGCGGCTCCCGACATCTTGGACCA
TTAGCTCCACAGGTATCTTCTTCCCTCTAGTGGTCATAACAGCAGCTTCAGCTACCTCTCAATTCAAAAA
ACCCCTCAAGACCCGTTTAGAGGCCCCAAGGGGTTATGCTATCAATCGTTGCGTTACACACACAAAAAAC
CAACACACATCCATCTTCGATGGATAGCGATTTTATTATCTAACTGCTGATCGAGTGTAGCCAGATCTAG
TAATCAATTACGGGGTCATTAGTTCATAGCCCATATATGGAGTTCCGCGTTACATAACTTACGGTAAATG
GCCCGCCTGGCTGACCGCCCAACGACCCCCGCCCATTGACGTCAATAATGACGTATGTTCCCATAGTAAC
GCCAATAGGGACTTTCCATTGACGTCAATGGGTGGAGTATTTACGGTAAACTGCCCACTTGGCAGTACAT
CAAGTGTATCATATGCCAAGTACGCCCCCTATTGACGTCAATGACGGTAAATGGCCCGCCTGGCATTATG
CCCAGTACATGACCTTATGGGACTTTCCTACTTGGCAGTACATCTACGTATTAGTCATCGCTATTACCAT
GCTGATGCGGTTTTGGCAGTACATCAATGGGCGTGGATAGCGGTTTGACTCACGGGGATTTCCAAGTCTC
CACCCCATTGACGTCAATGGGAGTTTGTTTTGGCACCAAAATCAACGGGACTTTCCAAAATGTCGTAACA
ACTCCGCCCCATTGACGCAAATGGGCGGTAGGCGTGTACGGTGGGAGGTCTATATAAGCAGAGCTGGTTT
AGTGAACCGTCAGATCGCCTGGAGACGCCATCCACGCTGTTTTGACCTCCATAGAAGACACCGGGACCGA
TCCAGCCTCCCCTCGAAGCTTACATGTGGTACCGAGCTCGGATCCTGAGAACTTCAGGGTGAGTCTATGG
GACCCTTGATGTTTTCTTTCCCCTTCTTTTCTATGGTTAAGTTCATGTCATAGGAAGGGGAGAAGTAACA
GGGTACACATATTGACCAAATCAGGGTAATTTTGCATTTGTAATTTTAAAAAATGCTTTCTTCTTTTAAT
ATACTTTTTTGTTTATCTTATTTCTAATACTTTCCCTAATCTCTTTCTTTCAGGGCAATAATGATACAAT
GTATCATGCCTCTTTGCACCATTCTAAAGAATAACAGTGATAATTTCTGGGTTAAGGCAATAGCAATATT
TCTGCATATAAATATTTCTGCATATAAATTGTAACTGATGTAAGAGGTTTCATATTGCTAATAGCAGCTA
CAATCCAGCTACCATTCTGCTTTTATTTTATGGTTGGGATAAGGCTGGATTATTCTGAGTCCAAGCTAGG
CCCTTTTGCTAATCATGTTCATACCTCTTATCTTCCTCCCACAGCTCCTGGGCAACGTGCTGGTCTGTGT
GCTGGCCCATCACTTTGGCAAAGGCGGCCGCC
Features (pLannotate 1.2.2; 21 found; start..end, strand, type, name):
      1..3765    +  CDS            S: SPIKE_SARS2 - Experimental evidence at protein level: Swiss-Prot protein existence level 1. [Spike glycoprotein]: May down-regulate host tetherin (BST2) by lysosomal degradation, thereby counteracting its antiviral activity. From Severe acute respiratory syndrome coronavirus 2 (2019-nCoV) (SARS-CoV-2).
   3839..4427    +  misc_feature   WPRE: woodchuck hepatitis virus posttranscriptional regulatory element
   4480..4601    -  polyA_signal   SV40 poly(A) signal: SV40 polyadenylation signal
   4624..4693    -  CDS            large T antigen (fragment): large T antigen from SV40 (simian virus 40)
   4716..4762    +  terminator     T7 terminator: transcription terminator for bacteriophage T7 RNA polymerase
   4792..4928    +  terminator     rrnG terminator: transcription terminator from the E. coli ribosomal RNA rrnG operon (Albrechtsen et al., 1991)
   4973..5044    +  misc_feature   3' β-globin insulator: insulator downstream of the human β-globin locus (Farrell et al., 2002)
   5089..5285    +  promoter       SV40 promoter: SV40 early promoter
   5299..6090    +  CDS            neo: KKA2_KLEPN - Also known as kan, nptII. Experimental evidence at protein level: Swiss-Prot protein existence level 1. Resistance to kanamycin, neomycin, paromomycin, ribostamycin, butirosin and gentamicin B. From Klebsiella pneumoniae.
   6104..6328    +  polyA_signal   bGH poly(A) signal: bovine growth hormone polyadenylation signal
   6524..7112    -  rep_origin     ori: high-copy-number ColE1/pMB1/pBR322/pUC origin of replication
   7284..7348    -  CDS            bla(M) (fragment): β-lactamase lacking the signal sequence; bla(M); allows cytosolic expression of β-lactamase
   7858..8718    +  CDS            AmpR: β-lactamase; bla; confers resistance to ampicillin, carbenicillin, and related antibiotics
   8731..8867    +  terminator     rrnG terminator: transcription terminator from the E. coli ribosomal RNA rrnG operon (Albrechtsen et al., 1991)
   9019..9090    +  misc_feature   5' β-globin insulator: insulator upstream of the human β-globin locus (Farrell et al., 2002)
   9095..9141    -  terminator     T7 terminator: transcription terminator for bacteriophage T7 RNA polymerase
   9159..9207    -  polyA_signal   poly(A) signal: synthetic polyadenylation signal
   9288..9591    +  enhancer       CMV enhancer: human cytomegalovirus immediate early enhancer
   9664..9681    -  promoter       CMV promoter (fragment): human cytomegalovirus (CMV) immediate early promoter
   9744..9795    +  promoter       CMVd2 promoter: truncated human cytomegalovirus (CMV) immediate early promoter that yields moderately reduced expression relative to the full-length promoter
   9929..10404   +  intron         β-globin intron: internally truncated intron from human β-globin
