[The description below was written by a language model from this plasmid's Addgene catalogue record and pLannotate feature annotations shown in this document.]
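Description:
pTwist-SARS-CoV-2 Spike-deltaC18 K417T (ACG) E484K (AAA) is a mammalian expression plasmid, built on the Twist pTwist-CMV-BetaGlobin-WPRE-Neo backbone, that encodes a mutant SARS-CoV-2 spike glycoprotein for producing spike-pseudotyped virus particles. It is maintained in E. coli at high copy through a ColE1/pUC-type origin and is selected with ampicillin via the AmpR β-lactamase gene. A separate cassette, in which the SV40 early promoter drives the neo gene and ends in a bGH polyadenylation signal, would allow G418-type selection in mammalian cells.

The spike open reading frame spans about 3.8 kb. That length fits the "deltaC18" in the name, which indicates removal of the C-terminal 18 residues, a truncation commonly used to improve spike incorporation into pseudovirions. The catalogue's insert and mutation fields list only E484K, whereas the plasmid name also specifies K417T and gives the codons used for both substitutions. The feature table does not annotate individual mutations, so it cannot confirm which are present.

The catalogue gives the promoter as CAG. The annotated sequence instead shows a CMV enhancer, CMV promoter elements and a truncated human β-globin intron upstream of the coding sequence, which matches the backbone name. Downstream, a WPRE is positioned to enhance transcript stability and expression, followed by an SV40 poly(A) signal. β-globin insulator elements and bacterial and T7 terminators flank the expression unit, isolating it from neighbouring transcription. The plasmid carries no viral packaging elements of its own, so it would be co-transfected with separate packaging and reporter constructs. The associated work concerns SARS-CoV-2 variant escape from vaccine-induced antibody responses.
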