Addgene plasmid #212382: pTwist-SARS-CoV-2 Spike-deltaC18 K417T (ACG) E484K (AAA)
Purpose: Encodes SARS-CoV-2 spike E484K for pseudovirus production
Depositing lab: Alejandro Balazs. Depositing organization: Massachusetts General Hospital. Publication: Ongoing evolution of SARS-CoV-2 drives escape from mRNA vaccine-induced humoral immunity. Roederer AL, Cao Y, Denis KS, Sheehan ML, Li CJ, Lam EC, Gregory DJ, Poznansky MC, Iafrate AJ, Canaday DH, Gravenstein S, Garcia-Beltran WF, Balazs AB. medRxiv [Preprint]. 2024 Mar 7:2024.03.05.24303815. doi: 10.1101/2024.03.05.24303815. PubMed 38496628.
Backbone
  Vector backbone: pTwist-CMV-BetaGlobin-WPRE-Neo
  Backbone manufacturer: Twist
  Vector type: Mammalian Expression
Growth in bacteria
  Bacterial resistance: Ampicillin, 100 μg/mL
  Growth temperature: 37°C
  Growth strain: DH5alpha
  Copy number: High Copy
Gene/Insert
  Gene/Insert name: SARS-CoV-2 Spike E484K
  Species: Severe acute respiratory syndrome coronavirus 2
  Mutation: E484K
  Entrez Gene: S (a.k.a. GU280_gp02, spike glycoprotein)
  Promoter: CAG
  Cloning method: Ligation Independent Cloning
Terms and licenses: Academic/Nonprofit Terms; Industry Terms: Not Available to Industry
Depositor comments: Please visit https://www.medrxiv.org/content/10.1101/2024.03.05.24303815v1 for medRxiv preprint.
How to cite: pTwist-SARS-CoV-2 Spike-deltaC18 K417T (ACG) E484K (AAA) was a gift from Alejandro Balazs (Addgene plasmid # 212382 ; http://n2t.net/addgene:212382 ; RRID:Addgene_212382)
